Addgene plasmid #38086: pFRT/TO/HIS/FLAG/HA-PRDX1
Depositing lab: Markus Landthaler. Publication: The mRNA-Bound Proteome and Its Global Occupancy Profile on Protein-Coding Transcripts. Baltz AG, Munschauer M, Schwanhausser B, Vasile A, Murakawa Y, Schueler M, Youngs N, Penfold-Brown D, Drew K, Milek M, Wyler E, Bonneau R, Selbach M, Dieterich C, Landthaler M. Mol Cell. 2012 Jun 8;46(5):674-90. 10.1016/j.molcel.2012.05.021 PubMed 22681889.
Backbone
  Vector backbone: pFRT/TO/HIS/FLAG/HA-DEST
  Backbone size w/o insert (bp): 5321
  Total vector size (bp): 5921
  Vector type: Mammalian Expression
  Selectable markers: Hygromycin
Growth in bacteria
  Bacterial resistance: Ampicillin, 100 μg/mL
  Growth temperature: 37°C
  Growth strain: DH5alpha
  Copy number: Unknown
Gene/Insert
  Gene/Insert name: PRDX1 peroxiredoxin 1 (alt name: PAG; PAGA; PAGB; PRX1; PRXI; MSP23; NKEFA; TDPX2)
  Species: H. sapiens (human)
  Insert size (bp): 600
  GenBank ID: NM_002574.3
  Entrez Gene: PRDX1 (a.k.a. MSP23, NKEF-A, NKEFA, PAG, PAGA, PAGB, PRX1, PRXI, TDPX2)
  Tag / fusion protein: HIS/FLAG/HA (N terminal on backbone)
  Cloning method: Gateway Cloning
  Sequencing primers: 5′ CMV; 3′ BGH
Terms and licenses: Academic/Nonprofit Terms; Industry Terms: Not Available to Industry
How to cite: pFRT/TO/HIS/FLAG/HA-PRDX1 was a gift from Markus Landthaler (Addgene plasmid # 38086 ; http://n2t.net/addgene:38086 ; RRID:Addgene_38086)
