[The description below was written by a language model from this plasmid's Addgene catalogue record and pLannotate feature annotations shown in this document.]
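Description:
pFRT/TO/HIS/FLAG/HA-PRDX1 is a mammalian expression plasmid made by Gateway recombination of the human peroxiredoxin 1 (PRDX1) coding sequence, about 600 bp, into the pFRT/TO/HIS/FLAG/HA-DEST destination backbone. It is propagated in E. coli through a high-copy ColE1/pUC-type origin with ampicillin selection (AmpR under its own bla promoter). A partial f1 origin and lac promoter/operator remnants are also annotated.

The PRDX1 open reading frame sits between attB1 and attB2 sites and is driven by the CMV enhancer/immediate-early promoter. Short tet operator matches lie directly downstream of the promoter, consistent with the "TO" in the name. This arrangement allows repression by the Tet repressor and induction with tetracycline or doxycycline in suitable host cells. Upstream of attB1 the backbone supplies an N-terminal His/FLAG/HA tag. The feature tables detect the His and FLAG segments but do not annotate HA separately. A V5 tag annotated downstream of attB2 is probably a backbone remnant, and the record does not indicate that it is fused to the protein. Transcription ends at the bGH polyadenylation signal.

An FRT site lies immediately upstream of a hygromycin resistance gene that has no full promoter of its own and is followed by an SV40 poly(A) signal. In designs of this kind, FLP-mediated integration into a genomic FRT landing site activates HygR, so hygromycin selects single-copy isogenic stable lines. The associated publication concerns the mRNA-bound proteome, so the likely use is inducible expression and affinity purification of tagged PRDX1. The two sequence records (5,963 and 5,921 nt) differ slightly in length but agree in overall organisation.
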