Features (pLannotate 1.2.2; 26 found; start..end, strand, type, name):
     67..108     +  CDS            V5 tag: epitope tag from simian virus 5
    194..418     +  polyA_signal   bGH poly(A) signal: bovine growth hormone polyadenylation signal
    422..443     +  promoter       SV40 promoter (fragment): SV40 enhancer and early promoter
    464..697     +  rep_origin     f1 ori (fragment) (sequence partly withheld): f1 bacteriophage origin of replication; arrow indicates direction of (+) strand synthesis
    702..749     +  protein_bind   FRT: FLP-mediated recombination occurs in the 8-bp core sequence TCTAGAAA (Turan and Bode, 2011). FLP recombinase from the Saccharomyces cerevisiae 2μ plasmid
    757..1779    +  CDS            HygR: aminoglycoside phosphotransferase from E. coli; aph(4)-Ia; confers resistance to hygromycin
   1789..1914    +  CDS            ble (fragment): BLE_KLEPN - Experimental evidence at protein level: Swiss-Prot protein existence level 1. Binding protein with a strong affinity to the bleomycin family of antibiotics. Binds to CL990; an antimitotic-antibiotic compound. From Klebsiella pneumoniae.
   1909..2030    +  polyA_signal   SV40 poly(A) signal: SV40 polyadenylation signal
   2103..2119    -  protein_bind   lac operator: The lac repressor binds to the lac operator to inhibit transcription in E. coli. This inhibition can be relieved by adding lactose or isopropyl-β-D-thiogalactopyranoside (IPTG). lac repressor encoded by lacI
   2127..2157    -  promoter       lac promoter: promoter for the E. coli lac operon
   2172..2193    -  protein_bind   CAP binding site: CAP binding activates transcription in the presence of cAMP. E. coli catabolite activator protein
   2206..2298    -  CDS            lacI (fragment): lac repressor; lacI; The lac repressor binds to the lac operator to inhibit transcription in E. coli. This inhibition can be relieved by adding lactose or isopropyl-β-D-thiogalactopyranoside (IPTG).
   2481..3069    -  rep_origin     ori: high-copy-number ColE1/pMB1/pBR322/pUC origin of replication
   3240..4100    -  CDS            AmpR: β-lactamase; bla; confers resistance to ampicillin, carbenicillin, and related antibiotics
   4101..4205    -  promoter       AmpR promoter: bla
   4264..4316    -  misc_feature   bom (fragment): basis of mobility region from pBR322
   4471..4850    +  enhancer       CMV enhancer: human cytomegalovirus immediate early enhancer
   4851..5054    +  promoter       CMV promoter: human cytomegalovirus (CMV) immediate early promoter
   5056..5075    +  promoter       PLtetO-1 promoter (fragment): modified phage lambda PL promoter with tet operator sites (Lutz and Bujard, 1997)
   5077..5096    +  promoter       PLtetO-1 promoter (fragment): modified phage lambda PL promoter with tet operator sites (Lutz and Bujard, 1997)
   5104..5137    +  promoter       TRE3GV promoter (fragment): 3rd-generation Tet-responsive promoter that can be activated by binding of Tet-On® 3G, optimized for retroviral and lentiviral vectors
   5229..5252    +  CDS            9xHis (fragment): 9xHis affinity tag
   5259..5279    +  CDS            FLAG (fragment): FLAG® epitope tag, followed by an enterokinase cleavage site
   5322..5346    +  protein_bind   attB1: mutant version of attB; recombination site for the Gateway® BP reaction BP Clonase™
   5352..5948    +  CDS            PRDX1: PRDX1_HUMAN - Also known as PAGA, PAGB, TDPX2. Experimental evidence at protein level: Swiss-Prot protein existence level 1. Thiol-specific peroxidase that catalyzes the reduction of hydrogen peroxide and organic hydroperoxides to water and alcohols, respectively. Plays a role in cell protection against oxidative stress by detoxifying peroxides and as sensor of hydrogen peroxide-mediated signaling events. Might participate in the signaling cascades of growth factors and tumor necrosis factor-alpha by regulating the intracellular concentrations of H(2)O(2) (PubMed:9497357). Reduces an intramole
   5953..14      -  protein_bind   attB2 (across the origin): mutant version of attB; recombination site for the Gateway® BP reaction BP Clonase™
>Addgene plasmid #38086 | pFRT/TO/HIS/FLAG/HA-PRDX1 | addgene full sequence | sequence record 438861 | Addgene NGS Result
TTGTACAAAGTGGTTGATATCCAGCACAGTGGCGGCCGCTCAAGTCTAGAGGGCCCGCGGTTCGAAGGTA
AGCCTATCCCTAACCCTCTCCTCGGTCTCGATTCTACGCGTACCTGATCCGCGGCCGCATAGATAACTGA
TCCAGTGTGCCTCGAGTCTAGAGGGCCCGTTTAAACCCGCTGATCAGCCTCGACTGTGCCTTCTAGTTGC
CAGCCATCTGTTGTTTGCCCCTCCCCCGTGCCTTCCTTGACCCTGGAAGGTGCCACTCCCACTGTCCTTT
CCTAATAAAATGAGGAAATTGCATCGCATTGTCTGAGTAGGTGTCATTCTATTCTGGGGGGTGGGGTGGG
GCAGGACAGCAAGGGGGAGGATTGGGAAGACAATAGCAGGCATGCTGGGGATGCGGTGGGCTCTATGGCT
TCTGAGGCGGAAAGAACCAGCTGGGGCTCTAGGGGGTATCCCC
[124 nt withheld, positions 464-587]
C
[91 nt withheld, positions 589-679]
AGGGTGATGGTTCACGTACCTAGAAGTTCCTATTCCGAAGTTCCTATTCTCTAGAAAGTATAGGAACTTC
CTTGGCCAAAAAGCCTGAACTCACCGCGACGTCTGTCGAGAAGTTTCTGATCGAAAAGTTCGACAGCGTC
TCCGACCTGATGCAGCTCTCGGAGGGCGAAGAATCTCGTGCTTTCAGCTTCGATGTAGGAGGGCGTGGAT
ATGTCCTGCGGGTAAATAGCTGCGCCGATGGTTTCTACAAAGATCGTTATGTTTATCGGCACTTTGCATC
GGCCGCGCTCCCGATTCCGGAAGTGCTTGACATTGGGGAATTCAGCGAGAGCCTGACCTATTGCATCTCC
CGCCGTGCACAGGGTGTCACGTTGCAAGACCTGCCTGAAACCGAACTGCCCGCTGTTCTGCAGCCGGTCG
CGGAGGCCATGGATGCGATCGCTGCGGCCGATCTTAGCCAGACGAGCGGGTTCGGCCCATTCGGACCGCA
AGGAATCGGTCAATACACTACATGGCGTGATTTCATATGCGCGATTGCTGATCCCCATGTGTATCACTGG
CAAACTGTGATGGACGACACCGTCAGTGCGTCCGTCGCGCAGGCTCTCGATGAGCTGATGCTTTGGGCCG
AGGACTGCCCCGAAGTCCGGCACCTCGTGCACGCGGATTTCGGCTCCAACAATGTCCTGACGGACAATGG
CCGCATAACAGCGGTCATTGACTGGAGCGAGGCGATGTTCGGGGATTCCCAATACGAGGTCGCCAACATC
TTCTTCTGGAGGCCGTGGTTGGCTTGTATGGAGCAGCAGACGCGCTACTTCGAGCGGAGGCATCCGGAGC
TTGCAGGATCGCCGCGGCTCCGGGCGTATATGCTCCGCATTGGTCTTGACCAACTCTATCAGAGCTTGGT
TGACGGCAATTTCGATGATGCAGCTTGGGCGCAGGGTCGATGCGACGCAATCGTCCGATCCGGAGCCGGG
ACTGTCGGGCGTACACAAATCGCCCGCAGAAGCGCGGCCGTCTGGACCGATGGCTGTGTAGAAGTACTCG
CCGATAGTGGAAACCGACGCCCCAGCACTCGTCCGAGGGCAAAGGAATAGCACGTACTACGAGATTTCGA
TTCCACCGCCGCCTTCTATGAAAGGTTGGGCTTCGGAATCGTTTTCCGGGACGCCGGCTGGATGATCCTC
CAGCGCGGGGATCTCATGCTGGAGTTCTTCGCCCACCCCAACTTGTTTATTGCAGCTTATAATGGTTACA
AATAAAGCAATAGCATCACAAATTTCACAAATAAAGCATTTTTTTCACTGCATTCTAGTTGTGGTTTGTC
CAAACTCATCAATGTATCTTATCATGTCTGTATACCGTCGACCTCTAGCTAGAGCTTGGCGTAATCATGG
TCATAGCTGTTTCCTGTGTGAAATTGTTATCCGCTCACAATTCCACACAACATACGAGCCGGAAGCATAA
AGTGTAAAGCCTGGGGTGCCTAATGAGTGAGCTAACTCACATTAATTGCGTTGCGCTCACTGCCCGCTTT
CCAGTCGGGAAACCTGTCGTGCCAGCTGCATTAATGAATCGGCCAACGCGCGGGGAGAGGCGGTTTGCGT
ATTGGGCGCTCTTCCGCTTCCTCGCTCACTGACTCGCTGCGCTCGGTCGTTCGGCTGCGGCGAGCGGTAT
CAGCTCACTCAAAGGCGGTAATACGGTTATCCACAGAATCAGGGGATAACGCAGGAAAGAACATGTGAGC
AAAAGGCCAGCAAAAGGCCAGGAACCGTAAAAAGGCCGCGTTGCTGGCGTTTTTCCATAGGCTCCGCCCC
CCTGACGAGCATCACAAAAATCGACGCTCAAGTCAGAGGTGGCGAAACCCGACAGGACTATAAAGATACC
AGGCGTTTCCCCCTGGAAGCTCCCTCGTGCGCTCTCCTGTTCCGACCCTGCCGCTTACCGGATACCTGTC
CGCCTTTCTCCCTTCGGGAAGCGTGGCGCTTTCTCATAGCTCACGCTGTAGGTATCTCAGTTCGGTGTAG
GTCGTTCGCTCCAAGCTGGGCTGTGTGCACGAACCCCCCGTTCAGCCCGACCGCTGCGCCTTATCCGGTA
ACTATCGTCTTGAGTCCAACCCGGTAAGACACGACTTATCGCCACTGGCAGCAGCCACTGGTAACAGGAT
TAGCAGAGCGAGGTATGTAGGCGGTGCTACAGAGTTCTTGAAGTGGTGGCCTAACTACGGCTACACTAGA
AGAACAGTATTTGGTATCTGCGCTCTGCTGAAGCCAGTTACCTTCGGAAAAAGAGTTGGTAGCTCTTGAT
CCGGCAAACAAACCACCGCTGGTAGCGGTGGTTTTTTTGTTTGCAAGCAGCAGATTACGCGCAGAAAAAA
AGGATCTCAAGAAGATCCTTTGATCTTTTCTACGGGGTCTGACGCTCAGTGGAACGAAAACTCACGTTAA
GGGATTTTGGTCATGAGATTATCAAAAAGGATCTTCACCTAGATCCTTTTAAATTAAAAATGAAGTTTTA
AATCAATCTAAAGTATATATGAGTAAACTTGGTCTGACAGTTACCAATGCTTAATCAGTGAGGCACCTAT
CTCAGCGATCTGTCTATTTCGTTCATCCATAGTTGCCTGACTCCCCGTCGTGTAGATAACTACGATACGG
GAGGGCTTACCATCTGGCCCCAGTGCTGCAATGATACCGCGAGACCCACGCTCACCGGCTCCAGATTTAT
CAGCAATAAACCAGCCAGCCGGAAGGGCCGAGCGCAGAAGTGGTCCTGCAACTTTATCCGCCTCCATCCA
GTCTATTAATTGTTGCCGGGAAGCTAGAGTAAGTAGTTCGCCAGTTAATAGTTTGCGCAACGTTGTTGCC
ATTGCTACAGGCATCGTGGTGTCACGCTCGTCGTTTGGTATGGCTTCATTCAGCTCCGGTTCCCAACGAT
CAAGGCGAGTTACATGATCCCCCATGTTGTGCAAAAAAGCGGTTAGCTCCTTCGGTCCTCCGATCGTTGT
CAGAAGTAAGTTGGCCGCAGTGTTATCACTCATGGTTATGGCAGCACTGCATAATTCTCTTACTGTCATG
CCATCCGTAAGATGCTTTTCTGTGACTGGTGAGTACTCAACCAAGTCATTCTGAGAATAGTGTATGCGGC
GACCGAGTTGCTCTTGCCCGGCGTCAATACGGGATAATACCGCGCCACATAGCAGAACTTTAAAAGTGCT
CATCATTGGAAAACGTTCTTCGGGGCGAAAACTCTCAAGGATCTTACCGCTGTTGAGATCCAGTTCGATG
TAACCCACTCGTGCACCCAACTGATCTTCAGCATCTTTTACTTTCACCAGCGTTTCTGGGTGAGCAAAAA
CAGGAAGGCAAAATGCCGCAAAAAAGGGAATAAGGGCGACACGGAAATGTTGAATACTCATACTCTTCCT
TTTTCAATATTATTGAAGCATTTATCAGGGTTATTGTCTCATGAGCGGATACATATTTGAATGTATTTAG
AAAAATAAACAAATAGGGGTTCCGCGCACATTTCCCCGAAAAGTGCCACCTGACGTCGACGGATCGGGAG
ATCTCCCGATCCCCTATGGTGCACTCTCAGTACAATCTGCTCTGATGCCGCATAGTTAAGCCAGTATCTG
CTCCCTGCTTGTGTGTTGGAGGTCGCTGAGTAGTGCGCGAGCAAAATTTAAGCTACAACAAGGCAAGGCT
TGACCGACAATTGCATGAAGAATCTGCTTAGGGTTAGGCGTTTTGCGCTGCTTCGCGATGTACGGGCCAG
ATATACGCGTTGACATTGATTATTGACTAGTTATTAATAGTAATCAATTACGGGGTCATTAGTTCATAGC
CCATATATGGAGTTCCGCGTTACATAACTTACGGTAAATGGCCCGCCTGGCTGACCGCCCAACGACCCCC
GCCCATTGACGTCAATAATGACGTATGTTCCCATAGTAACGCCAATAGGGACTTTCCATTGACGTCAATG
GGTGGAGTATTTACGGTAAACTGCCCACTTGGCAGTACATCAAGTGTATCATATGCCAAGTACGCCCCCT
ATTGACGTCAATGACGGTAAATGGCCCGCCTGGCATTATGCCCAGTACATGACCTTATGGGACTTTCCTA
CTTGGCAGTACATCTACGTATTAGTCATCGCTATTACCATGGTGATGCGGTTTTGGCAGTACATCAATGG
GCGTGGATAGCGGTTTGACTCACGGGGATTTCCAAGTCTCCACCCCATTGACGTCAATGGGAGTTTGTTT
TGGCACCAAAATCAACGGGACTTTCCAAAATGTCGTAACAACTCCGCCCCATTGACGCAAATGGGCGGTA
GGCGTGTACGGTGGGAGGTCTATATAAGCAGAGCTCTCCCTATCAGTGATAGAGATCTCCCTATCAGTGA
TAGAGATCGTCGACGAGCTCGTTTAGTGAACCGTCAGATCGCCTGGAGACGCCATCCACGCTGTTTTGAC
CTCCATAGAAGACACCGGGACCGATCCAGCCTCCGGACTCTAGCGTTTAAACTTAAGCTTGGTACCATGC
ACCACCACCACCACCACCACCACATGGACTACAAGGACGACGATGACAAGTACCCTTATGACGTGCCCGA
TTACGCTTTGAACCAGATATCAACAAGTTTGTACAAAAAAGCAGGCTCCACCATGTCTTCAGGAAATGCT
AAAATTGGGCACCCTGCCCCCAACTTCAAAGCCACAGCTGTTATGCCAGATGGTCAGTTTAAAGATATCA
GCCTGTCTGACTACAAAGGAAAATATGTTGTGTTCTTCTTTTACCCTCTTGACTTCACCTTTGTGTGCCC
CACGGAGATCATTGCTTTCAGTGATAGGGCAGAAGAATTTAAGAAACTCAACTGCCAAGTGATTGGTGCT
TCTGTGGATTCTCACTTCTGTCATCTAGCATGGGTCAATACACCTAAGAAACAAGGAGGACTGGGACCCA
TGAACATTCCTTTGGTATCAGACCCGAAGCGCACCATTGCTCAGGATTATGGGGTCTTAAAGGCTGATGA
AGGCATCTCGTTCAGGGGCCTTTTTATCATTGATGATAAGGGTATTCTTCGGCAGATCACTGTAAATGAC
CTCCCTGTTGGCCGCTCTGTGGATGAGACTTTGAGACTAGTTCAGGCCTTCCAGTTCACTGACAAACATG
GGGAAGTGTGCCCAGCTGGCTGGAAACCTGGCAGTGATACCATCAAGCCTGATGTCCAAAAGAGCAAAGA
ATATTTCTCCAAGCAGAAGTAGGACCCAGCTTTC
