Features (pLannotate 1.2.2; 27 found; start..end, strand, type, name):
     67..108     +  CDS            V5 tag: epitope tag from simian virus 5
    152..376     +  polyA_signal   bGH poly(A) signal: bovine growth hormone polyadenylation signal
    380..401     +  promoter       SV40 promoter (fragment): SV40 enhancer and early promoter
    422..655     +  rep_origin     f1 ori (fragment) (sequence partly withheld): f1 bacteriophage origin of replication; arrow indicates direction of (+) strand synthesis
    660..707     +  protein_bind   FRT: FLP-mediated recombination occurs in the 8-bp core sequence TCTAGAAA (Turan and Bode, 2011). FLP recombinase from the Saccharomyces cerevisiae 2μ plasmid
    715..1737    +  CDS            HygR: hygromycin B phosphotransferase confers resistance to hygromycin
   1747..1872    +  CDS            ble (fragment): BLE_KLEPN - Experimental evidence at protein level: Swiss-Prot protein existence level 1. Binding protein with a strong affinity to the bleomycin family of antibiotics. Binds to CL990; an antimitotic-antibiotic compound. From Klebsiella pneumoniae.
   1867..1988    +  polyA_signal   SV40 poly(A) signal: SV40 polyadenylation signal
   2061..2077    -  protein_bind   lac operator: The lac repressor binds to the lac operator to inhibit transcription in E. coli. This inhibition can be relieved by adding lactose or isopropyl-β-D-thiogalactopyranoside (IPTG). lac repressor encoded by lacI
   2085..2115    -  promoter       lac promoter: promoter for the E. coli lac operon
   2130..2151    -  protein_bind   CAP binding site: CAP binding activates transcription in the presence of cAMP. E. coli catabolite activator protein
   2164..2256    -  CDS            lacI (fragment): lac repressor; lacI; The lac repressor binds to the lac operator to inhibit transcription in E. coli. This inhibition can be relieved by adding lactose or isopropyl-β-D-thiogalactopyranoside (IPTG).
   2439..3027    -  rep_origin     ori: high-copy-number ColE1/pMB1/pBR322/pUC origin of replication
   3198..4058    -  CDS            AmpR: β-lactamase; bla; confers resistance to ampicillin, carbenicillin, and related antibiotics
   4059..4163    -  promoter       AmpR promoter: bla
   4222..4274    -  misc_feature   bom (fragment): basis of mobility region from pBR322
   4429..4808    +  enhancer       CMV enhancer: human cytomegalovirus immediate early enhancer
   4881..4898    -  promoter       CMV promoter (fragment): human cytomegalovirus (CMV) immediate early promoter
   4961..5012    +  promoter       CMVd2 promoter: truncated human cytomegalovirus (CMV) immediate early promoter that yields moderately reduced expression relative to the full-length promoter
   5014..5033    +  promoter       PLtetO-1 promoter (fragment): modified phage lambda PL promoter with tet operator sites (Lutz and Bujard, 1997)
   5035..5054    +  promoter       PLtetO-1 promoter (fragment): modified phage lambda PL promoter with tet operator sites (Lutz and Bujard, 1997)
   5062..5095    +  promoter       TRE3GV promoter (fragment): 3rd-generation Tet-responsive promoter that can be activated by binding of Tet-On® 3G, optimized for retroviral and lentiviral vectors
   5187..5210    +  CDS            9xHis (fragment): 9xHis affinity tag
   5217..5237    +  CDS            FLAG (fragment): FLAG® epitope tag, followed by an enterokinase cleavage site
   5280..5304    +  protein_bind   attB1: mutant version of attB; recombination site for the Gateway® BP reaction BP Clonase™
   5310..5906    +  CDS            PRDX1: PRDX1_HUMAN - Also known as PAGA, PAGB, TDPX2. Experimental evidence at protein level: Swiss-Prot protein existence level 1. Thiol-specific peroxidase that catalyzes the reduction of hydrogen peroxide and organic hydroperoxides to water and alcohols, respectively. Plays a role in cell protection against oxidative stress by detoxifying peroxides and as sensor of hydrogen peroxide-mediated signaling events. Might participate in the signaling cascades of growth factors and tumor necrosis factor-alpha by regulating the intracellular concentrations of H(2)O(2) (PubMed:9497357). Reduces an intramole
   5911..14      -  protein_bind   attB2 (across the origin): mutant version of attB; recombination site for the Gateway® BP reaction BP Clonase™
>Addgene plasmid #38086 | pFRT/TO/HIS/FLAG/HA-PRDX1 | analyzer sequence | sequence record 47970
TTGTACAAAGTGGTTGATATCCAGCACAGTGGCGGCCGCTCAAGTCTAGAGGGCCCGCGGTTCGAAGGTA
AGCCTATCCCTAACCCTCTCCTCGGTCTCGATTCTACGCTCGAGTCTAGAGGGCCCGTTTAAACCCGCTG
ATCAGCCTCGACTGTGCCTTCTAGTTGCCAGCCATCTGTTGTTTGCCCCTCCCCCGTGCCTTCCTTGACC
CTGGAAGGTGCCACTCCCACTGTCCTTTCCTAATAAAATGAGGAAATTGCATCGCATTGTCTGAGTAGGT
GTCATTCTATTCTGGGGGGTGGGGTGGGGCAGGACAGCAAGGGGGAGGATTGGGAAGACAATAGCAGGCA
TGCTGGGGATGCGGTGGGCTCTATGGCTTCTGAGGCGGAAAGAACCAGCTGGGGCTCTAGGGGGTATCCC
C
[124 nt withheld, positions 422-545]
C
[91 nt withheld, positions 547-637]
AGGGTGATGGTTCACGTACCTAGAAGTTCCTATTCCGAAGTTCCTATTCTCTAGAAAGTATAGGAACTTC
CTTGGCCAAAAAGCCTGAACTCACCGCGACGTCTGTCGAGAAGTTTCTGATCGAAAAGTTCGACAGCGTC
TCCGACCTGATGCAGCTCTCGGAGGGCGAAGAATCTCGTGCTTTCAGCTTCGATGTAGGAGGGCGTGGAT
ATGTCCTGCGGGTAAATAGCTGCGCCGATGGTTTCTACAAAGATCGTTATGTTTATCGGCACTTTGCATC
GGCCGCGCTCCCGATTCCGGAAGTGCTTGACATTGGGGAGTTCAGCGAGAGCCTGACCTATTGCATCTCC
CGCCGTGCACAGGGTGTCACGTTGCAAGACCTGCCTGAAACCGAACTGCCCGCTGTTCTGCAGCCGGTCG
CGGAGGCCATGGATGCGATCGCTGCGGCCGATCTTAGCCAGACGAGCGGGTTCGGCCCATTCGGACCGCA
AGGAATCGGTCAATACACTACATGGCGTGATTTCATATGCGCGATTGCTGATCCCCATGTGTATCACTGG
CAAACTGTGATGGACGACACCGTCAGTGCGTCCGTCGCGCAGGCTCTCGATGAGCTGATGCTTTGGGCCG
AGGACTGCCCCGAAGTCCGGCACCTCGTGCACGCGGATTTCGGCTCCAACAATGTCCTGACGGACAATGG
CCGCATAACAGCGGTCATTGACTGGAGCGAGGCGATGTTCGGGGATTCCCAATACGAGGTCGCCAACATC
TTCTTCTGGAGGCCGTGGTTGGCTTGTATGGAGCAGCAGACGCGCTACTTCGAGCGGAGGCATCCGGAGC
TTGCAGGATCGCCGCGGCTCCGGGCGTATATGCTCCGCATTGGTCTTGACCAACTCTATCAGAGCTTGGT
TGACGGCAATTTCGATGATGCAGCTTGGGCGCAGGGTCGATGCGACGCAATCGTCCGATCCGGAGCCGGG
ACTGTCGGGCGTACACAAATCGCCCGCAGAAGCGCGGCCGTCTGGACCGATGGCTGTGTAGAAGTACTCG
CCGATAGTGGAAACCGACGCCCCAGCACTCGTCCGAGGGCAAAGGAATAGCACGTACTACGAGATTTCGA
TTCCACCGCCGCCTTCTATGAAAGGTTGGGCTTCGGAATCGTTTTCCGGGACGCCGGCTGGATGATCCTC
CAGCGCGGGGATCTCATGCTGGAGTTCTTCGCCCACCCCAACTTGTTTATTGCAGCTTATAATGGTTACA
AATAAAGCAATAGCATCACAAATTTCACAAATAAAGCATTTTTTTCACTGCATTCTAGTTGTGGTTTGTC
CAAACTCATCAATGTATCTTATCATGTCTGTATACCGTCGACCTCTAGCTAGAGCTTGGCGTAATCATGG
TCATAGCTGTTTCCTGTGTGAAATTGTTATCCGCTCACAATTCCACACAACATACGAGCCGGAAGCATAA
AGTGTAAAGCCTGGGGTGCCTAATGAGTGAGCTAACTCACATTAATTGCGTTGCGCTCACTGCCCGCTTT
CCAGTCGGGAAACCTGTCGTGCCAGCTGCATTAATGAATCGGCCAACGCGCGGGGAGAGGCGGTTTGCGT
ATTGGGCGCTCTTCCGCTTCCTCGCTCACTGACTCGCTGCGCTCGGTCGTTCGGCTGCGGCGAGCGGTAT
CAGCTCACTCAAAGGCGGTAATACGGTTATCCACAGAATCAGGGGATAACGCAGGAAAGAACATGTGAGC
AAAAGGCCAGCAAAAGGCCAGGAACCGTAAAAAGGCCGCGTTGCTGGCGTTTTTCCATAGGCTCCGCCCC
CCTGACGAGCATCACAAAAATCGACGCTCAAGTCAGAGGTGGCGAAACCCGACAGGACTATAAAGATACC
AGGCGTTTCCCCCTGGAAGCTCCCTCGTGCGCTCTCCTGTTCCGACCCTGCCGCTTACCGGATACCTGTC
CGCCTTTCTCCCTTCGGGAAGCGTGGCGCTTTCTCATAGCTCACGCTGTAGGTATCTCAGTTCGGTGTAG
GTCGTTCGCTCCAAGCTGGGCTGTGTGCACGAACCCCCCGTTCAGCCCGACCGCTGCGCCTTATCCGGTA
ACTATCGTCTTGAGTCCAACCCGGTAAGACACGACTTATCGCCACTGGCAGCAGCCACTGGTAACAGGAT
TAGCAGAGCGAGGTATGTAGGCGGTGCTACAGAGTTCTTGAAGTGGTGGCCTAACTACGGCTACACTAGA
AGGACAGTATTTGGTATCTGCGCTCTGCTGAAGCCAGTTACCTTCGGAAAAAGAGTTGGTAGCTCTTGAT
CCGGCAAACAAACCACCGCTGGTAGCGGTGGTTTTTTTGTTTGCAAGCAGCAGATTACGCGCAGAAAAAA
AGGATCTCAAGAAGATCCTTTGATCTTTTCTACGGGGTCTGACGCTCAGTGGAACGAAAACTCACGTTAA
GGGATTTTGGTCATGAGATTATCAAAAAGGATCTTCACCTAGATCCTTTTAAATTAAAAATGAAGTTTTA
AATCAATCTAAAGTATATATGAGTAAACTTGGTCTGACAGTTACCAATGCTTAATCAGTGAGGCACCTAT
CTCAGCGATCTGTCTATTTCGTTCATCCATAGTTGCCTGACTCCCCGTCGTGTAGATAACTACGATACGG
GAGGGCTTACCATCTGGCCCCAGTGCTGCAATGATACCGCGAGACCCACGCTCACCGGCTCCAGATTTAT
CAGCAATAAACCAGCCAGCCGGAAGGGCCGAGCGCAGAAGTGGTCCTGCAACTTTATCCGCCTCCATCCA
GTCTATTAATTGTTGCCGGGAAGCTAGAGTAAGTAGTTCGCCAGTTAATAGTTTGCGCAACGTTGTTGCC
ATTGCTACAGGCATCGTGGTGTCACGCTCGTCGTTTGGTATGGCTTCATTCAGCTCCGGTTCCCAACGAT
CAAGGCGAGTTACATGATCCCCCATGTTGTGCAAAAAAGCGGTTAGCTCCTTCGGTCCTCCGATCGTTGT
CAGAAGTAAGTTGGCCGCAGTGTTATCACTCATGGTTATGGCAGCACTGCATAATTCTCTTACTGTCATG
CCATCCGTAAGATGCTTTTCTGTGACTGGTGAGTACTCAACCAAGTCATTCTGAGAATAGTGTATGCGGC
GACCGAGTTGCTCTTGCCCGGCGTCAATACGGGATAATACCGCGCCACATAGCAGAACTTTAAAAGTGCT
CATCATTGGAAAACGTTCTTCGGGGCGAAAACTCTCAAGGATCTTACCGCTGTTGAGATCCAGTTCGATG
TAACCCACTCGTGCACCCAACTGATCTTCAGCATCTTTTACTTTCACCAGCGTTTCTGGGTGAGCAAAAA
CAGGAAGGCAAAATGCCGCAAAAAAGGGAATAAGGGCGACACGGAAATGTTGAATACTCATACTCTTCCT
TTTTCAATATTATTGAAGCATTTATCAGGGTTATTGTCTCATGAGCGGATACATATTTGAATGTATTTAG
AAAAATAAACAAATAGGGGTTCCGCGCACATTTCCCCGAAAAGTGCCACCTGACGTCGACGGATCGGGAG
ATCTCCCGATCCCCTATGGTGCACTCTCAGTACAATCTGCTCTGATGCCGCATAGTTAAGCCAGTATCTG
CTCCCTGCTTGTGTGTTGGAGGTCGCTGAGTAGTGCGCGAGCAAAATTTAAGCTACAACAAGGCAAGGCT
TGACCGACAATTGCATGAAGAATCTGCTTAGGGTTAGGCGTTTTGCGCTGCTTCGCGATGTACGGGCCAG
ATATACGCGTTGACATTGATTATTGACTAGTTATTAATAGTAATCAATTACGGGGTCATTAGTTCATAGC
CCATATATGGAGTTCCGCGTTACATAACTTACGGTAAATGGCCCGCCTGGCTGACCGCCCAACGACCCCC
GCCCATTGACGTCAATAATGACGTATGTTCCCATAGTAACGCCAATAGGGACTTTCCATTGACGTCAATG
GGTGGAGTATTTACGGTAAACTGCCCACTTGGCAGTACATCAAGTGTATCATATGCCAAGTACGCCCCCT
ATTGACGTCAATGACGGTAAATGGCCCGCCTGGCATTATGCCCAGTACATGACCTTATGGGACTTTCCTA
CTTGGCAGTACATCTACGTATTAGTCATCGCTATTACCATGGTGATGCGGTTTTGGCAGTACATCAATGG
GCGTGGATAGCGGTTTGACTCACGGGGATTTCCAAGTCTCCACCCCATTGACGTCAATGGGAGTTTGTTT
TGGAACCAAAATCAACGGGACTTTCCAAAATGTCGTAACAACTCCGCCCCATTGACGCAAATGGGCGGTA
GGCGTGTACGGTGGGAGGTCTATATAAGCAGAGCTCTCCCTATCAGTGATAGAGATCTCCCTATCAGTGA
TAGAGATCGTCGACGAGCTCGTTTAGTGAACCGTCAGATCGCCTGGAGACGCCATCCACGCTGTTTTGAC
CTCCATAGAAGACACCGGGACCGATCCAGCCTCCGGACTCTAGCGTTTAAACTTAAGCTTGGTACCATGC
ACCACCACCACCACCACCACCACATGGACTACAAGGACGACGATGACAAGTACCCTTATGACGTGCCCGA
TTACGCTTTGAACCAGATATCAACAAGTTTGTACAAAAAAGCAGGCTCCACCATGTCTTCAGGAAATGCT
AAAATTGGGCACCCTGCCCCCAACTTCAAAGCCACAGCTGTTATGCCAGATGGTCAGTTTAAAGATATCA
GCCTGTCTGACTACAAAGGAAAATATGTTGTGTTCTTCTTTTACCCTCTTGACTTCACCTTTGTGTGCCC
CACGGAGATCATTGCTTTCAGTGATAGGGCAGAAGAATTTAAGAAACTCAACTGCCAAGTGATTGGTGCT
TCTGTGGATTCTCACTTCTGTCATCTAGCATGGGTCAATACACCTAAGAAACAAGGAGGACTGGGACCCA
TGAACATTCCTTTGGTATCAGACCCGAAGCGCACCATTGCTCAGGATTATGGGGTCTTAAAGGCTGATGA
AGGCATCTCGTTCAGGGGCCTTTTTATCATTGATGATAAGGGTATTCTTCGGCAGATCACTGTAAATGAC
CTCCCTGTTGGCCGCTCTGTGGATGAGACTTTGAGACTAGTTCAGGCCTTCCAGTTCACTGACAAACATG
GGGAAGTGTGCCCAGCTGGCTGGAAACCTGGCAGTGATACCATCAAGCCTGATGTCCAAAAGAGCAAAGA
ATATTTCTCCAAGCAGAAGTAGGACCCAGCTTTC
