>Addgene plasmid #38086 | pFRT/TO/HIS/FLAG/HA-PRDX1 | addgene partial sequence | sequence record 53468 | CMV-F 5'-CGCAAATGGGCGGTAGGCGTG-3'
AGCTCTCCCTATCAGTGATAGAGATCTCCCTATCAGTGATAGAGATCGTCGACGAGCTCGTTTAGTGAAC
CGTCAGATCGCCTGGAGACGCCATCCACGCTGTTTTGACCTCCATAGAAGACACCGGGACCGATCCAGCC
TCCGGACTCTAGCGTTTAAACTTAAGCTTGGTACCATGCACCACCACCACCACCACCACCACATGGACTA
CAAGGACGACGATGACAAGTACCCTTATGACGTGCCCGATTACGCTTTGAACCAGATATCAACAAGTTTG
TACAAAAAAGCAGGCTCCACCATGTCTTCAGGAAATGCTAAAATTGGGCACCCTGCCCCCAACTTCAAAG
CCACAGCTGTTATGCCAGATGGTCAGTTTAAAGATATCAGCCTGTCTGACTACAAAGGAAAATATGTTGT
GTTCTTCTTTTACCCTCTTGACTTCACCTTTGTGTGCCCCACGGAGATCATTGCTTTCAGTGATAGGGCA
GAAGAATTTAAGAAACTCAACTGCCAAGTGATTGGTGCTTCTGTGGATTCTCACTTCTGTCATCTAGCAT
GGGTCAATACACCTAAGAAACAAGGAGGACTGGGACCCATGAACATTCCTTTGGTATCAGACCCGAAGCG
CACCATTGCTCAGGATTATGGGGTCTTAAAGGCTGATGAAGGCATCTCGTTCAGGGGCCTTTTTATCATT
GATGATAAGGGTATTCTTCGGCAGATCACTGTAAATGACCTCCCTGTTGGCCGCTCTGTGGATGAGACTT
TGAGACTAGTTCAGGCCTTCCAGTTCACTGACAAACATGGGGAAGTGTGCCCAGCTGGCTGGAAACCTGG
CAGTGATACCATCAAGCCTGATGTCCAAAAGAGCAAAGAATATTTCTCC
